>Addgene plasmid #218799 | kiCAP-AAV-BI-hTFR1-4 | addgene full sequence | sequence record 432842 | Addgene NGS Result
GTCGACGGTATCGGGGGAGCTCGCAGGGTCTCCATTTTGAAGCGGGAGGTTTGAACGCGCAGCCGCCATG
CCGGGGTTTTACGAGATTGTGATTAAGGTCCCCAGCGACCTTGACGAGCATCTGCCCGGCATTTCTGACA
GCTTTGTGAACTGGGTGGCCGAGAAGGAATGGGAGTTGCCGCCAGATTCTGACATGGATCTGAATCTGAT
TGAGCAGGCACCCCTGACCGTGGCCGAGAAGCTGCAGCGCGACTTTCTGACGGAATGGCGCCGTGTGAGT
AAGGCCCCGGAGGCTCTTTTCTTTGTGCAATTTGAGAAGGGAGAGAGCTACTTCCACATGCACGTGCTCG
TGGAAACCACCGGGGTGAAATCCATGGTTTTGGGACGTTTCCTGAGTCAGATTCGCGAAAAACTGATTCA
GAGAATTTACCGCGGGATCGAGCCGACTTTGCCAAACTGGTTCGCGGTCACAAAGACCAGAAATGGCGCC
GGAGGCGGGAACAAGGTGGTGGATGAGTGCTACATCCCCAATTACTTGCTCCCCAAAACCCAGCCTGAGC
TCCAGTGGGCGTGGACTAATATGGAACAGTATTTAAGCGCCTGTTTGAATCTCACGGAGCGTAAACGGTT
GGTGGCGCAGCATCTGACGCACGTGTCGCAGACGCAGGAGCAGAACAAAGAGAATCAGAATCCCAATTCT
GATGCGCCGGTGATCAGATCAAAAACTTCAGCCAGGTACATGGAGCTGGTCGGGTGGCTCGTGGACAAGG
GGATTACCTCGGAGAAGCAGTGGATCCAGGAGGACCAGGCCTCATACATCTCCTTCAATGCGGCCTCCAA
CTCGCGGTCCCAAATCAAGGCTGCCTTGGACAATGCGGGAAAGATTATGAGCCTGACTAAAACCGCCCCC
GACTACCTGGTGGGCCAGCAGCCCGTGGAGGACATTTCCAGCAATCGGATTTATAAAATTTTGGAACTAA
ACGGGTACGATCCCCAATATGCGGCTTCCGTCTTTCTGGGATGGGCCACGAAAAAGTTCGGCAAGAGGAA
CACCATCTGGCTGTTTGGGCCTGCAACTACCGGGAAGACCAACATCGCGGAGGCCATAGCCCACACTGTG
CCCTTCTACGGGTGCGTAAACTGGACCAATGAGAACTTTCCCTTCAACGACTGTGTCGACAAGATGGTGA
TCTGGTGGGAGGAGGGGAAGATGACCGCCAAGGTCGTGGAGTCGGCCAAAGCCATTCTCGGAGGAAGCAA
GGTGCGCGTGGACCAGAAATGCAAGTCCTCGGCCCAGATAGACCCGACTCCCGTGATCGTCACCTCCAAC
ACCAACATGTGCGCCGTGATTGACGGGAACTCAACGACCTTCGAACACCAGCAGCCGTTGCAAGACCGGA
TGTTCAAATTTGAACTCACCCGCCGTCTGGATCATGACTTTGGGAAGGTCACCAAGCAGGAAGTCAAAGA
CTTTTTCCGGTGGGCAAAGGATCACGTGGTTGAGGTGGAGCATGAATTCTACGTCAAAAAGGGTGGAGCC
AAGAAAAGACCCGCCCCCAGTGACGCAGATATAAGTGAGCCCAAACGGGTGCGCGAGTCAGTTGCGCAGC
CATCGACGTCAGACGCGGAAGCTTCGATCAACTACGCGGACAGGTACCAAAACAAATGTTCTCGTCACGT
GGGCATGAATCTGATGCTGTTTCCCTGCAGACAATGCGAGAGACTGAATCAGAATTCAAATATCTGCTTC
ACTCACGGTGTCAAAGACTGTTTAGAGTGCTTTCCCGTGTCAGAATCTCAACCCGTTTCTGTCGTCAAAA
AGGCGTATCAGAAACTGTGCTACATTCATCACATCATGGGAAAGGTGCCAGACGCTTGCACTGCTTGCGA
CCTGGTCAATGTGGACTTGGATGACTGTGTTTCTGAACAATAAATGACTTAAACCAGGTATGAGTCGGCT
GGATAAATCTAAAGTCATAAACGGCGCTCTGGAATTACTCAATGAAGTCGGTATCGAAGGCCTGACGACA
AGGAAACTCGCTCAAAAGCTGGGAGTTGAGCAGCCTACCCTGTACTGGCACGTGAAGAACAAGCGGGCCC
TGCTCGATGCCCTGGCCATCGAGATGCTGGACAGGCATCATACCCACTTCTGCCCCCTGGAAGGCGAGTC
ATGGCAAGACTTTCTGCGGAACAACGCCAAGTCATTCCGCTGTGCTCTCCTCTCACATCGCGACGGGGCT
AAAGTGCATCTCGGCACCCGCCCAACAGAGAAACAGTACGAAACCCTGGAAAATCAGCTCGCGTTCCTGT
GTCAGCAAGGCTTCTCCCTGGAGAACGCACTGTACGCTCTGTCCGCCGTGGGCCACTTTACACTGGGCTG
CGTATTGGAGGAACAGGAGCATCAAGTAGCAAAAGAGGAAAGAGAGACACCTACCACCGATTCTATGCCC
CCACTTCTGAGACAAGCAATTGAGCTGTTCGACCGGCAGGGAGCCGAACCTGCCTTCCTTTTCGGCCTGG
AACTAATCATATGTGGCCTGGAGAAACAGCTAAAGTGCGAAAGCGGCGGGCCGGCCGACGCCCTTGACGA
TTTTGACTTAGACATGCTCCCAGCCGATGCCCTTGACGACTTTGACCTTGATATGCTGCCTGCTGACGCT
CTTGACGATTTTGACCTTGACATGCTCCCCGGGTAAATGCATGAATTCGATCTAGAGGGCCCTATTCTAT
AGTGTCACCTAAATGCTAGAGCTCGCTGATCAGCCTCGACTGTGCCTTCTAGTTGCCAGCCATCTGTTGT
TTGCCCCTCCCCCGTGCCTTCCTTGACCCTGGAAGGTGCCACTCCCACTGTCCTTTCCTAATAAAATGAG
GAAATTGCATCGCATTGTCTGAGTAGGTGTCATTCTATTCTGGGGGGTGGGGTGGGGCAGGACAGCAAGG
GGGAGGATTGGGAAGACAATAGCAGGCATGCTGGGGATGCGGTGGGCTCTATGGCTTCTGAGGCGGAAAG
AACCAGCTGGGGCTCGAATCAAGCTATCAAGTGCCACCTGACGTCTCCCTATCAGTGATAGAGAAGTCGA
CACGTCTCGAGCTCCCTATCAGTGATAGAGAAGGTACGTCTAGAACGTCTCCCTATCAGTGATAGAGAAG
TCGACACGTCTCGAGCTCCCTATCAGTGATAGAGAAGGTACGTCTAGAACGTCTCCCTATCAGTGATAGA
GAAGTCGACACGTCTCGAGCTCCCTATCAGTGATAGAGAAGGTACGTCTAGAACGTCTCCCTATCAGTGA
TAGAGAAGTCGACACGTCTCGAGCTCCCTATCAGTGATAGAGAAGGTACCCCCTATATAAGCAGAGAGAT
CTGTTCAAATTTGAACTGACTAAGCGGCTCCCGCCAGATTTTGGCAAGATTACTAAGCAGGAAGTCAAGG
ACTTTTTTGCTTGGGCAAAGGTCAATCAGGTGCCGGTGACTCACGAGTTTAAAGTTCCCAGGGAATTGGC
GGGAACTAAAGGGGCGGAGAAATCTCTAAAACGCCCACTGGGTGACGTCACCAATACTAGCTATAAAAGT
CTGGAGAAGCGGGCCAGGCTCTCATTTGTTCCCGAGACGCCTCGCAGTTCAGACGTGACTGTTGATCCCG
CTCCTCTGCGACCGCTAGCTTCGATCAACTACGCGGACAGGTACCAAAACAAATGTTCTCGTCACGTGGG
CATGAATCTGATGCTGTTTCCCTGCAGACAATGCGAGAGACTGAATCAGAATTCAAATATCTGCTTCACT
CACGGTGTCAAAGACTGTTTAGAGTGCTTTCCCGTGTCAGAATCTCAACCCGTTTCTGTCGTCAAAAAGG
CGTATCAGAAACTGTGCTACATTCATCACATCATGGGAAAGGTGCCAGACGCTTGCACTGCTTGCGACCT
GGTCAATGTGGACTTGGATGACTGTGTTTCTGAACAATAAATGACTTAAACCAGGTATGGCTGCCGATGG
TTATCTTCCAGATTGGCTCGAGGACAACCTTAGTGAAGGAATTCGCGAGTGGTGGGCTTTGAAACCTGGA
GCCCCTCAACCCAAGGCAAATCAACAACATCAAGACAACGCTCGAGGTCTTGTGCTTCCGGGTTACAAAT
ACCTTGGACCCGGCAACGGACTCGACAAGGGGGAGCCGGTCAACGCAGCAGACGCGGCGGCCCTCGAGCA
CGACAAGGCCTACGACCAGCAGCTCAAGGCCGGAGACAACCCGTACCTCAAGTACAACCACGCCGACGCC
GAGTTCCAGGAGCGGCTCAAAGAAGATACGTCTTTTGGGGGCAACCTCGGGCGAGCAGTCTTCCAGGCCA
AAAAGAGGCTTCTTGAACCTCTTGGTCTGGTTGAGGAAGCGGCTAAGACGGCTCCTGGAAAGAAGAGGCC
TGTAGAGCAGTCTCCTCAGGAACCGGACTCCTCCGCGGGTATTGGCAAATCGGGTGCACAGCCCGCTAAA
AAGAGACTCAATTTCGGTCAGACTGGCGACACAGAGTCAGTCCCAGACCCTCAACCAATCGGAGAACCTC
CCGCAGCCCCCTCAGGTGTGGGATCTCTTACAATGGCTTCAGGTGGTGGCGCACCAGTGGCAGACAATAA
CGAAGGTGCCGATGGAGTGGGTAGTTCCTCGGGAAATTGGCATTGCGATTCCCAATGGCTGGGGGACAGA
GTCATCACCACCAGCACCCGAACCTGGGCCCTGCCCACCTACAACAATCACCTCTACAAGCAAATCTCCA
ACAGCACATCTGGAGGATCTTCAAATGACAACGCCTACTTCGGCTACAGCACCCCCTGGGGGTATTTTGA
CTTCAACAGATTCCACTGCCACTTCTCACCACGTGACTGGCAGCGACTCATCAACAACAACTGGGGATTC
CGGCCTAAGCGACTCAACTTCAAGCTCTTCAACATTCAGGTCAAAGAGGTTACGGACAACAATGGAGTCA
AGACCATCGCCAATAACCTTACCAGCACGGTCCAGGTCTTCACGGACTCAGACTATCAGCTCCCGTACGT
GCTCGGGTCGGCTCACGAGGGCTGCCTCCCGCCGTTCCCAGCGGACGTTTTCATGATTCCTCAGTACGGG
TATCTGACGCTTAATGATGGAAGCCAGGCCGTGGGTCGTTCGTCCTTTTACTGCCTGGAATATTTCCCGT
CGCAAATGCTAAGAACGGGTAACAACTTCCAGTTCAGCTACGAGTTTGAGAACGTACCTTTCCATAGCAG
CTACGCTCACAGCCAAAGCCTGGACCGACTAATGAATCCACTCATCGACCAATACTTGTACTATCTCTCT
AGAACTATTAACGGTTCTGGACAGAATCAACAAACGCTAAAATTCAGTGTGGCCGGACCCAGCAACATGG
CTGTCCAGGGAAGAAACTACATACCTGGACCCAGCTACCGACAACAACGTGTCTCAACCACTGTGACTCA
AAACAACAACAGCGAATTTGCTTGGCCTGGAGCTTCTTCTTGGGCTCTCAATGGACGTAATAGCTTGATG
AATCCTGGACCTGCTATGGCCAGCCACAAAGAAGGAGAGGACCGTTTCTTTCCTTTGTCTGGATCTTTAA
TTTTTGGCAAACAAGGAACTGGAAGAGACAACGTGGATGCGGACAAAGTCATGATAACCAACGAAGAAGA
AATTAAAACTACTAACCCGGTAGCAACGGAGTCCTATGGACAAGTGGCCACAAACCACCAGAGTGCCCAA
TACCATCGTTTGTCCAATAACGCACAGGCGCAGACCGGTTGGGTTCAAAACCAAGGAATACTTCCGGGTA
TGGTTTGGCAGGACAGAGATGTGTACCTGCAAGGACCCATTTGGGCCAAAATTCCTCACACGGACGGCAA
CTTTCACCCTTCTCCGCTGATGGGAGGGTTTGGAATGAAGCACCCGCCTCCTCAGATCCTCATCAAAAAC
ACACCTGTACCTGCGGATCCTCCAACGGCCTTCAACAAGGACAAGCTGAACTCTTTCATCACCCAGTATT
CTACTGGCCAAGTCAGCGTGGAGATCGAGTGGGAGCTGCAGAAGGAAAACAGCAAGCGCTGGAACCCGGA
GATCCAGTACACTTCCAACTATTACAAGTCTAATAATGTTGAATTTGCTGTTAATACTGAAGGTGTATAT
AGTGAACCCCGCCCCATTGGCACCAGATACCTGACTCGTAATCTGTAATTGCTTGTTAATCAATAAACCG
TTTAATTCGTTTCAGTTGAACTTTGGTCTCTGCGAAGGGCGAATTCGTTTAAACCTGCAGGACTAGAGGT
CCTGTATTAGAGGTCACGTGAGTGTTTTGCGACATTTTGCGACACCATGTGGTCACGCTGGGTATTTAAG
CCCGAGTGAGCACGCAGGGTCTCCATTTTGAAGCGGGAGGTTTGAACGCGCAGCCGCCAAGCCGAATTCT
GCAGATATCCATCACACTGGCGGCCGCTCGACTAGAGCGGCCGCCACCGCGGTGGAGCTCCAGCTTTTGT
TCCCTTTAGTGAGGGTTAATTGCGCGCTTGGCGTAATCATGGTCATAGCTGTTTCCTGTGTGAAATTGTT
ATCCGCTCACAATTCCACACAACATACGAGCCGGAAGCATAAAGTGTAAAGCCTGGGGTGCCTAATGAGT
GAGCTAACTCACATTAATTGCGTTGCGCTCACTGCCCGCTTTCCAGTCGGGAAACCTGTCGTGCCAGCTG
CATTAATGAATCGGCCAACGCGCGGGGAGAGGCGGTTTGCGTATTGGGCGCTCTTCCGCTTCCTCGCTCA
CTGACTCGCTGCGCTCGGTCGTTCGGCTGCGGCGAGCGGTATCAGCTCACTCAAAGGCGGTAATACGGTT
ATCCACAGAATCAGGGGATAACGCAGGAAAGAACATGTGAGCAAAAGGCCAGCAAAAGGCCAGGAACCGT
AAAAAGGCCGCGTTGCTGGCGTTTTTCCATAGGCTCCGCCCCCCTGACGAGCATCACAAAAATCGACGCT
CAAGTCAGAGGTGGCGAAACCCGACAGGACTATAAAGATACCAGGCGTTTCCCCCTGGAAGCTCCCTCGT
GCGCTCTCCTGTTCCGACCCTGCCGCTTACCGGATACCTGTCCGCCTTTCTCCCTTCGGGAAGCGTGGCG
CTTTCTCATAGCTCACGCTGTAGGTATCTCAGTTCGGTGTAGGTCGTTCGCTCCAAGCTGGGCTGTGTGC
ACGAACCCCCCGTTCAGCCCGACCGCTGCGCCTTATCCGGTAACTATCGTCTTGAGTCCAACCCGGTAAG
ACACGACTTATCGCCACTGGCAGCAGCCACTGGTAACAGGATTAGCAGAGCGAGGTATGTAGGCGGTGCT
ACAGAGTTCTTGAAGTGGTGGCCTAACTACGGCTACACTAGAAGAACAGTATTTGGTATCTGCGCTCTGC
TGAAGCCAGTTACCTTCGGAAAAAGAGTTGGTAGCTCTTGATCCGGCAAACAAACCACCGCTGGTAGCGG
TGGTTTTTTTGTTTGCAAGCAGCAGATTACGCGCAGAAAAAAAGGATCTCAAGAAGATCCTTTGATCTTT
TCTACGGGGTCTGACGCTCAGTGGAACGAAAACTCACGTTAAGGGATTTTGGTCATGAGATTATCAAAAA
GGATCTTCACCTAGATCCTTTTAAATTAAAAATGAAGTTTTAAATCAATCTAAAGTATATATGAGTAAAC
TTGGTCTGACAGTTATTAGAAAAACTCATCGAGCATCAAATGAAACTGCAATTTATTCATATCAGGATTA
TCAATACCATATTTTTGAAAAAGCCGTTTCTGTAATGAAGGAGAAAACTCACCGAGGCAGTTCCATAGGA
TGGCAAGATCCTGGTATCGGTCTGCGATTCCGACTCGTCCAACATCAATACAACCTATTAATTTCCCCTC
GTCAAAAATAAGGTTATCAAGTGAGAAATCACCATGAGTGACGACTGAATCCGGTGAGAATGGCAAAAGT
TTATGCATTTCTTTCCAGACTTGTTCAACAGGCCAGCCATTACGCTCGTCATCAAAATCACTCGCATCAA
CCAAACCGTTATTCATTCGTGATTGCGCCTGAGCGAGACGAAATACGCGATCGCTGTTAAAAGGACAATT
ACAAACAGGAATCGAATGCAACCGGCGCAGGAACACTGCCAGCGCATCAACAATATTTTCACCTGAATCA
GGATATTCTTCTAATACCTGGAATGCTGTTTTTCCGGGGATCGCAGTGGTGAGTAACCATGCATCATCAG
GAGTACGGATAAAATGCTTGATGGTCGGAAGAGGCATAAATTCCGTCAGCCAGTTTAGTCTGACCATCTC
ATCTGTAACATCATTGGCAACGCTACCTTTGCCATGTTTCAGAAACAACTCTGGCGCATCGGGCTTCCCA
TACAAGCGATAGATTGTCGCACCTGATTGCCCGACATTATCGCGAGCCCATTTATACCCATATAAATCAG
CATCCATGTTGGAATTTAATCGCGGCCTCGACGTTTCCCGTTGAATATGGCTCATACTCTTCCTTTTTCA
ATATTATTGAAGCATTTATCAGGGTTATTGTCTCATGAGCGGATACATATTTGAATGTATTTAGAAAAAT
AAACAAATAGGGGTTCCGCGCACATTTCCCCGAAAAGTGCCACCTAAATTGTAAGCGTTAATATTTTGTT
AAAATTCGCGTTAAATTTTTGTTAAATCAGCTCATTTTTTAACCAATAGGCCGAAATCGGCAAAATCCCT
TATAAATCAAAAGAATAGACCGAGATAGGGT
[37 nt withheld, positions 8782-8818]
AAAGAACGTGGACTCCAACGTCAAAGG
[49 nt withheld, positions 8846-8894]
T
[91 nt withheld, positions 8896-8986]
G
[124 nt withheld, positions 8988-9111]
CCCATTCGCCATTCAGGCTGCGCAACTGTTGGGAAGGGCGATCGGTGCGGGCCTCTTCGCTATTACGCCA
GCTGGCGAAAGGGGGATGTGCTGCAAGGCGATTAAGTTGGGTAACGCCAGGGTTTTCCCAGTCACGACGT
TGTAAAACGACGGCCAGTGAGCGCGCGTAATACGACTCACTATAGGGCGAATTGGGTACCGGGCCCCCCC
TCGATCGAG
Features (pLannotate 1.2.2; 29 found; start..end, strand, type, name):
     68..1930    +  CDS            Rep78: REP78_AAV2S - Experimental evidence at protein level: Swiss-Prot protein existence level 1. Plays an essential role in the initiation of viral DNA synthesis. Binds specifically to an inverted terminal repeat element (ITR) on the 3' and 5' ends of the viral DNA, where it cleaves a site specifically to generate a priming site for initiation of the synthesis of a complementary strand. Plays also a role as transcriptional regulator, DNA helicase and as key factors in site-specific integration of the viral genome. Regulates host PKA activity by interacting with host PRKX as a mechanism of interferi
   1971..2647    +  CDS            rtTA3 (fragment): reverse tetracycline transactivator 3 activates expression from Tet-responsive promoters in the presence of doxycycline
   2577..2687    +  CDS            VP48: 3 tandem repeats of the minimal activation domain of herpes simplex virus VP16 (Cheng et al., 2013)
   2726..2744    -  promoter       SP6 promoter: promoter for bacteriophage SP6 RNA polymerase
   2770..2994    +  polyA_signal   bGH poly(A) signal: bovine growth hormone polyadenylation signal
   2998..3019    +  promoter       SV40 promoter (fragment): SV40 enhancer and early promoter
   3055..3075    +  promoter       tight TRE promoter (fragment): Tet-responsive promoter PTight, consisting of seven tet operator sequences followed by the minimal CMV promoter
   3092..3112    +  promoter       tight TRE promoter (fragment): Tet-responsive promoter PTight, consisting of seven tet operator sequences followed by the minimal CMV promoter
   3129..3149    +  promoter       tight TRE promoter (fragment): Tet-responsive promoter PTight, consisting of seven tet operator sequences followed by the minimal CMV promoter
   3166..3186    +  promoter       tight TRE promoter (fragment): Tet-responsive promoter PTight, consisting of seven tet operator sequences followed by the minimal CMV promoter
   3203..3223    +  promoter       tight TRE promoter (fragment): Tet-responsive promoter PTight, consisting of seven tet operator sequences followed by the minimal CMV promoter
   3240..3260    +  promoter       tight TRE promoter (fragment): Tet-responsive promoter PTight, consisting of seven tet operator sequences followed by the minimal CMV promoter
   3277..3297    +  promoter       tight TRE promoter (fragment): Tet-responsive promoter PTight, consisting of seven tet operator sequences followed by the minimal CMV promoter
   3314..3334    +  promoter       tight TRE promoter (fragment): Tet-responsive promoter PTight, consisting of seven tet operator sequences followed by the minimal CMV promoter
   3340..3957    +  CDS            Rep52 (fragment): REP52_AAV2S - Experimental evidence at protein level: Swiss-Prot protein existence level 1. Plays a critical role during packaging of viral DNA into empty capsids, where they are thought to be part of the packaging motor complex. The single stranded genomic DNA is packaged in a 3' to 5' direction and requires the association between viral DNA and Rep40. Regulates host PKA activity by interacting with host PRKX as a mechanism to interfere with helper virus propagation and to promote its own replication. From Adeno-associated virus 2 (isolate Srivastava/1982) (AAV-2).
   3977..6205    +  CDS            VP1: CAPSD_AAV2S - Experimental evidence at protein level: Swiss-Prot protein existence level 1. Capsid protein self-assembles to form an icosahedral capsid with a T=1 symmetry, about 22 nm in diameter, and consisting of 60 copies of three size variants of the capsid protein VP1, VP2 and VP3 which differ in their N-terminus. The capsid encapsulates the genomic ssDNA. Binds to host cell heparan sulfate and uses host ITGA5-ITGB1 as coreceptor on the cell surface to provide virion attachment to target cell. This attachment induces virion internalization predominantly through clathrin-dependent endocyt
   6472..6500    -  misc_feature   MCS (fragment): pBluescript multiple cloning site
   6513..6531    -  promoter       T3 promoter: promoter for bacteriophage T3 RNA polymerase
   6576..6592    -  protein_bind   lac operator: The lac repressor binds to the lac operator to inhibit transcription in E. coli. This inhibition can be relieved by adding lactose or isopropyl-β-D-thiogalactopyranoside (IPTG). lac repressor encoded by lacI
   6600..6630    -  promoter       lac promoter: promoter for the E. coli lac operon
   6645..6666    -  protein_bind   CAP binding site: CAP binding activates transcription in the presence of cAMP. E. coli catabolite activator protein
   6679..6771    -  CDS            lacI (fragment): lac repressor; lacI; The lac repressor binds to the lac operator to inhibit transcription in E. coli. This inhibition can be relieved by adding lactose or isopropyl-β-D-thiogalactopyranoside (IPTG).
   6954..7542    -  rep_origin     ori: high-copy-number ColE1/pMB1/pBR322/pUC origin of replication
   7716..8525    -  CDS            KanR: aminoglycoside phosphotransferase; aph(3')-Ia; confers resistance to kanamycin in bacteria or G418 (Geneticin®) in eukaryotes
   8526..8630    -  promoter       AmpR promoter: bla
   8683..9111    -  rep_origin     f1 ori (sequence partly withheld): f1 bacteriophage origin of replication; arrow indicates direction of (+) strand synthesis
   9116..9271    -  CDS            lacZα (fragment): LacZα fragment of β-galactosidase; lacZ fragment
   9279..9297    +  promoter       T7 promoter: promoter for bacteriophage T7 RNA polymerase
   9306..9325    -  misc_feature   MCS (fragment): pBluescript multiple cloning site
