[The description below was written by a language model from this plasmid's Addgene catalogue record and pLannotate feature annotations shown in this document.]
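Description:
kiCAP-AAV-BI-hTFR1-4 is a Rep-Cap packaging (trans) plasmid for producing recombinant AAV in mammalian cells. It is built on the iCap-Kanamycin backbone and carries a gene-synthesised Rep-Cap insert encoding the engineered BI-hTFR1-4 capsid. The bacterial portion is pBluescript-like. It has a high-copy ColE1/pUC origin, an f1 origin, remnants of the lacZα/MCS region with flanking T7 and T3 promoters, and a kanamycin resistance gene (aph(3')-Ia) driven by the AmpR promoter. No ITRs are annotated, as expected for a helper plasmid that supplies functions in trans and is not itself packaged.

The annotated payload begins with a full-length AAV2 Rep78 reading frame. This is followed by a tetracycline-transactivator-type coding sequence, which the automated annotation matches as an rtTA3 fragment fused to VP16-derived minimal activation domains, and which ends at a bGH polyadenylation signal. Downstream lies an array of tet operator repeats (scored as fragments of the tight TRE promoter), then a C-terminal Rep52 fragment, and then the VP1 capsid reading frame, from which VP2 and VP3 would also derive. This layout suggests that capsid expression is driven by the plasmid's own transactivator through the tet-responsive element. The record does not state the exact transactivator variant, any doxycycline dependence, or the parental serotype. The VP1 match to AAV2 is only a nearest-homologue annotation.

The depositor notes that BI-hTFR1-family capsids bind specifically to the human transferrin receptor and do not detectably bind TfR1 from other species. They are therefore meant for use in humanised TFRC knock-in mice or in cells expressing human TfR1. No enhanced tropism is expected in other species, including macaques and other nonhuman primates.
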