Addgene plasmid #218799: kiCAP-AAV-BI-hTFR1-4
Purpose: RepCap for AAV production
Depositing lab: Ben Deverman. Depositing organization: Broad Institute. Publication: An AAV capsid reprogrammed to bind human transferrin receptor mediates brain-wide gene delivery. Huang Q, Chan KY, Wu J, Botticello-Romero NR, Zheng Q, Lou S, Keyes C, Svanbergsson A, Johnston J, Mills A, Lin CY, Brauer PP, Clouse G, Pacouret S, Harvey JW, Beddow T, Hurley JK, Tobey IG, Powell M, Chen AT, Barry AJ, Eid FE, Chan YA, Deverman BE. Science. 2024 Jun 14;384(6701):1220-1227. doi: 10.1126/science.adm8386. Epub 2024 May 16. PubMed 38753766.
Backbone
  Vector backbone: iCap-Kanamycin
  Vector type: Mammalian Expression
Growth in bacteria
  Bacterial resistance: Kanamycin, 50 μg/mL
  Growth temperature: 37°C
  Growth strain: NEB Stable
  Copy number: High Copy
Gene/Insert
  Gene/Insert name: AAV Rep-Cap BI-hTFR1-4
  Species: Synthetic
  Cloning method: Gene Synthesis
Terms and licenses: Academic/Nonprofit Terms; Industry Terms: Not Available to Industry
Depositor comments: Note on the use of the BI-hTFR1 capsids: BI-hTFR1 and the other capsids described in this study bind specifically to the human Transferrin receptor and do not detectably bind the Transferrin receptor (TfR1) from other species. Therefore, users of these plasmids are advised to use the capsids with a suitable humanized TFRC KI mouse model or in cells expressing human TfR1. No enhanced tropism should be expected in any other species, including macaques or other species of nonhuman primates. Please see the accompanying article or contact Dr. Deverman for more information regarding the use of these capsids. Please visit https://doi.org/10.1101/2023.12.20.572615 for bioRxiv preprint.
How to cite: kiCAP-AAV-BI-hTFR1-4 was a gift from Ben Deverman (Addgene plasmid # 218799 ; http://n2t.net/addgene:218799 ; RRID:Addgene_218799)
